Addgene plasmid #163871: pFlox c-RAD21_FKBPF36V_EYFP_Bsd
Purpose: Acute Depletion of RD21-EYFP
Depositing lab: Cornelis Murre. Depositing organization: University of California, San Diego (UCSD). Publication: Calcium signaling instructs NIPBL recruitment at active enhancers and promoters via distinct mechanisms to reconstruct genome compartmentalization. Zhu Y, Denholtz M, Lu H, Murre C. Genes Dev. 2021 Jan 1;35(1-2):65-81. doi: 10.1101/gad.343475.120. Epub 2020 Dec 17. PubMed 33334824.
Backbone
  Vector backbone: pflox
  Vector type: Mammalian Expression
Growth in bacteria
  Bacterial resistance: Ampicillin, 100 μg/mL
  Growth temperature: 37°C
  Growth strain: DH5alpha
  Copy number: High Copy
Gene/Insert
  Gene/Insert name: Rad21
  Species: M. musculus (mouse)
  Entrez Gene: Rad21 (a.k.a. SCC, SCC1, mHR21, mKIAA0078)
  Cloning method: Gibson Cloning
Terms and licenses: Academic/Nonprofit Terms; Industry Terms: Not Available to Industry
How to cite: pFlox c-RAD21_FKBPF36V_EYFP_Bsd was a gift from Cornelis Murre (Addgene plasmid # 163871 ; http://n2t.net/addgene:163871 ; RRID:Addgene_163871)
