[The description below was written by a language model from this plasmid's Addgene catalogue record and pLannotate feature annotations shown in this document.]
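Description:
pFlox c-RAD21_FKBPF36V_EYFP_Bsd is a 5.9 kb high-copy plasmid built on the pflox backbone, which the feature table shows to be pBluescript-like: it carries a ColE1/pUC-type origin, an ampicillin resistance gene with its bla promoter, and remnants of the lacZα/lac promoter/operator region, a T3 promoter and a multiple cloning site fragment. It is propagated in E. coli under ampicillin selection. The catalogue lists it as a mammalian expression vector, but no mammalian promoter, polyadenylation signal or loxP site is annotated in the sequence.

The payload begins with a short fragment (about 190 nt) matching the RAD21 coding sequence. The catalogue gives the insert as mouse Rad21, although the annotation tool matched it to the human protein. This fragment is followed in the same orientation by a FLAG epitope, the F36V mutant of FKBP12, EYFP, and a blasticidin S deaminase gene. Because only a small portion of Rad21 is present, there are unannotated stretches on either side of the cassette, and the name carries a "c-" prefix, the layout looks like a donor template for tagging the C-terminus of endogenous Rad21 rather than a free-standing expression cassette. The record does not state this explicitly, nor how BSD expression is coupled to the fusion.

FKBP12 F36V is the dTAG degron. It binds synthetic bifunctional ligands that ignore wild-type FKBP and recruit an E3 ligase, triggering rapid proteasomal degradation of the fused protein. EYFP lets the tagged cohesin subunit be visualised and its loss monitored, FLAG supports immunodetection, and blasticidin selects for modified cells. This fits the stated purpose of acute depletion of RAD21-EYFP, used in work on cohesin loading and genome compartmentalisation.
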