Features (pLannotate 1.2.2; 17 found; start..end, strand, type, name):
      5..155     -  CDS            lacZα (fragment): LacZα fragment of β-galactosidase; lacZ fragment
    909..1100    +  CDS            RAD21 (fragment): RAD21_HUMAN - Also known as HR21 From Homo sapiens (Human).
   1107..1130    +  CDS            FLAG: FLAG® epitope tag, followed by an enterokinase cleavage site
   1143..1460    +  CDS            DmrB: F36V mutant of FK506-binding protein FKBP12 binds synthetic ligands that do not bind wild-type FKBP
   1494..2207    +  CDS            EYFP: EYFP is a basic (constitutively fluorescent) green/yellow fluorescent protein published in 1996, derived from Aequorea victoria. It is reported to be a very rapidly-maturing weak dimer with high acid sensitivity.
   2274..2672    +  CDS            BSD: blasticidin S deaminase; Aspergillus terreus BSD; confers resistance to blasticidin
   3358..3387    -  misc_feature   MCS (fragment): pBluescript multiple cloning site
   3400..3418    -  promoter       T3 promoter: promoter for bacteriophage T3 RNA polymerase
   3463..3479    -  protein_bind   lac operator: The lac repressor binds to the lac operator to inhibit transcription in E. coli. This inhibition can be relieved by adding lactose or isopropyl-β-D-thiogalactopyranoside (IPTG). lac repressor encoded by lacI
   3487..3517    -  promoter       lac promoter: promoter for the E. coli lac operon
   3532..3553    -  protein_bind   CAP binding site: CAP binding activates transcription in the presence of cAMP. E. coli catabolite activator protein
   3566..3658    -  CDS            lacI (fragment): lac repressor; lacI; The lac repressor binds to the lac operator to inhibit transcription in E. coli. This inhibition can be relieved by adding lactose or isopropyl-β-D-thiogalactopyranoside (IPTG).
   3841..4429    -  rep_origin     ori: high-copy-number ColE1/pMB1/pBR322/pUC origin of replication
   4600..5460    -  CDS            AmpR: β-lactamase; bla; confers resistance to ampicillin, carbenicillin, and related antibiotics
   5461..5565    -  promoter       AmpR promoter: bla
   5660..5695    +  CDS            rop (fragment): Rop protein, which maintains plasmids at low copy number; rop
   5797..5896    +  misc_feature   bom (fragment): basis of mobility region from pBR322
>Addgene plasmid #163871 | pFlox c-RAD21_FKBPF36V_EYFP_Bsd | addgene full sequence | sequence record 323492 | Addgene NGS Result
GCCATTCGCCATTCAGGCTGCGCAACTGTTGGGAAGGGCGATCGGTGCGGGCCTCTTCGCTATTACGCCA
GCTGGCGAAAGGGGGATGTGCTGCAAGGCGATTAAGTTGGGTAACGCCAGGGTTTTCCCAGTCACGACGT
TGTAAAACGACGGCCGCGGCGGCCGCACTAGTGGCCGCGGCGGCCGCACTAGTGGCCGCGGCGGCCGCAG
CTTGCCTGCAGGTCGACAGTCCTTTCCCAGAAAGCAAGTCCTGTTAAACCCCGAAGCATGCCTTGGTGGG
AATTTCTCCAGGGCTGCATTGTTTTAAAGCATCTTAGTTACATACATGAAGTGTCAAGCCAGGGGTAAAC
CTAGAGCATTTAGTTTATGTAGCCATGATTATCCTAAAAAACCTGATGCATGGTGCTGTGATGGGGAGCG
CAGCTGCGTACTGTCTTGTTTGATTAGCAAAAGCCATGTGCTAAGTCATAGAGTAGCAGAAGTCAGCAAC
CTCAGCTAGGGTTCCAGATACAGGTGAGGCTGGAGCACCCGTGACAGTTCTCCCAAGTTCCTTCCTTTCT
GCACATGGGGATGGATGATACTTAGGGTTGGAAGGTTATCAGGGGCCGGTTTGATTTTGGTTTTGTTTTC
ACTTTAAAATCTGCTGAGTGTTTGTTTTTGCTAACTCACATCTCTGTTGTGGCGCCTTCACTTACTTCTT
GAACTCTGTATGCCTTAAGATAATATGCTTTAGATAATAAGGCCTTTACCTTAGTGACTAGCATGGGAAC
CACTTGCGTAACTACACGAATGTCCAGTCCCAGCTCCAGCCAAACGGAGCTCACTTTGACCAGTGCCAAA
ATTGCATCTTCTGGTTACTACTTTGTGCGTGAGTTACTTGAAATCATCTGCTTTGTTTTGTTCTATTTCA
GCGAGCTCTTGCTAAAACTGGAGCAGAGTCTATCAGTTTGCTTGAGCTGTGTCGAAACACAAACCGAAAG
CAGGCAGCAGCAAAGTTCTACAGCTTTTTGGTTCTTAAGAAGCAGCAAGCCATCGAGCTCACACAGGAAG
AGCCGTACAGTGACATCATTGCAACCCCTGGACCACGGTTCCATATTATCGTCGACGATTACAAGGATGA
CGATGACAAGGGTTCCGGCGGCGTGCAGGTGGAGACTATCTCCCCAGGAGACGGGCGCACCTTCCCCAAG
CGCGGCCAGACCTGCGTGGTGCACTACACCGGGATGCTTGAAGATGGAAAGAAAGTTGATTCCTCCCGGG
ACAGAAACAAGCCCTTTAAGTTTATGCTAGGCAAGCAGGAGGTGATCCGAGGCTGGGAAGAAGGGGTTGC
CCAGATGAGTGTGGGTCAGAGAGCCAAACTGACTATATCTCCAGATTATGCCTATGGTGCCACTGGGCAC
CCAGGCATCATCCCACCACATGCCACTCTCGTCTTCGATGTGGAGCTTCTAAAACTGGAAGTCGATTATC
CGTACGACGTACCAGACTACGCAGTGAGCAAGGGCGAGGAGCTGTTCACCGGGGTGGTGCCCATCCTGGT
CGAGCTGGACGGCGACGTAAACGGCCACAAGTTCAGCGTGTCCGGCGAGGGCGAGGGCGATGCCACCTAC
GGCAAGCTGACCCTGAAGTTCATCTGCACCACCGGCAAGCTGCCCGTGCCCTGGCCCACCCTCGTGACCA
CCTTCGGCTACGGCCTGCAGTGCTTCGCCCGCTACCCCGACCACATGAAGCAGCACGACTTCTTCAAGTC
CGCCATGCCCGAAGGCTACGTCCAGGAGCGCACCATCTTCTTCAAGGACGACGGCAACTACAAGACCCGC
GCCGAGGTGAAGTTCGAGGGCGACACCCTGGTGAACCGCATCGAGCTGAAGGGCATCGACTTCAAGGAGG
ACGGCAACATCCTGGGGCACAAGCTGGAGTACAACTACAACAGCCACAACGTCTATATCATGGCCGACAA
GCAGAAGAACGGCATCAAGGTGAACTTCAAGATCCGCCACAACATCGAGGACGGCAGCGTGCAGCTCGCC
GACCACTACCAGCAGAACACCCCCATCGGCGACGGCCCCGTGCTGCTGCCCGACAACCACTACCTGAGCT
ACCAGTCCGCCCTGAGCAAAGACCCCAACGAGAAGCGCGATCACATGGTCCTGCTGGAGTTCGTGACCGC
CGCCGGGATCACTCTCGGCATGGACGAGCTGTACAAGGGATCCGGCGCAACAAACTTCTCTCTGCTGAAA
CAAGCCGGAGATGTCGAAGAGAATCCTGGACCGATGGCCAAGCCTTTGTCTCAAGAAGAATCCACCCTCA
TTGAAAGAGCAACGGCTACAATCAACAGCATCCCCATCTCTGAAGACTACAGCGTCGCCAGCGCAGCTCT
CTCTAGCGACGGCCGCATCTTCACTGGTGTCAATGTATATCATTTTACTGGGGGACCTTGTGCAGAACTC
GTGGTGCTGGGCACTGCTGCTGCTGCGGCAGCTGGCAACCTGACTTGTATCGTCGCGATCGGAAATGAGA
ACAGGGGCATCTTGAGCCCCTGCGGACGGTGCCGACAGGTGCTTCTCGATCTGCATCCTGGGATCAAAGC
CATAGTGAAGGACAGTGATGGACAGCCGACGGCAGTTGGGATTCGTGAATTGCTGCCCTCTGGTTATGTG
TGGGAGGGCTAAGGTACCAGCTAGATGTGTTCGAGCTAGTGATAACTCACTAGTACATACAAATTGCCCC
CGTGTGCAGGGCACCAAAACCCTTTAAGAAAGTTTTTAGATTTCTGTTTGTACAAAAATCTTTGCCTTTT
CTTTCTTCTTTTTCCCCCCAGTGTTTCTAATTTTGTCAACCATATTTTTAAGGGAAACTGCTTATTTGGG
TTGGGTTTGTATTCCTGGAGAAAACAGTAGCCCAAGAACCCAGAAGACTTTTAACAGTTCAGAACAGATG
TGTGCAATATTGGTGCATGTAAGAATATGGAGTAACAGTCAAAAGGCACCATTTTTAATGTTAGTTTTCC
ATTACTATGTTGAAAGGAAAACCTGCCTAGGAAAATGCCTGACACTTTAAGAACTGTGGTTTGAGTCCCT
TGACAGGAAGAGAAAAATGTCTTCCCATCAGTGAAACCAACGGTCTGGTTAACCACTGTAGTAGGGATAG
TGTGTGAAGCATCGTGCTTGTCTTCTTGATCATGTTTAAAGTAAATCCACACTGAGCAAGAATTTGTGAG
GTTGTGCTGACTGATCTTCTTCGGCTATTATGTTCTGAAATCATTCCGTGAGTCTTAGGACCTCTGATGC
TATGCACCGCAGCTCAGAAGGTACCGGGCCCCCCCTCGAGGTCGATCGACGGTATCGATAAGCTTGATCT
AGAGCGGCCGCCACCGCGGTGGAGCTCCAGCTTTTGTTCCCTTTAGTGAGGGTTAATTTCGAGCTTGGCG
TAATCATGGTCATAGCTGTTTCCTGTGTGAAATTGTTATCCGCTCACAATTCCACACAACATACGAGCCG
GAAGCATAAAGTGTAAAGCCTGGGGTGCCTAATGAGTGAGCTAACTCACATTAATTGCGTTGCGCTCACT
GCCCGCTTTCCAGTCGGGAAACCTGTCGTGCCAGCTGCATTAATGAATCGGCCAACGCGCGGGGAGAGGC
GGTTTGCGTATTGGGCGCTCTTCCGCTTCCTCGCTCACTGACTCGCTGCGCTCGGTCGTTCGGCTGCGGC
GAGCGGTATCAGCTCACTCAAAGGCGGTAATACGGTTATCCACAGAATCAGGGGATAACGCAGGAAAGAA
CATGTGAGCAAAAGGCCAGCAAAAGGCCAGGAACCGTAAAAAGGCCGCGTTGCTGGCGTTTTTCCATAGG
CTCCGCCCCCCTGACGAGCATCACAAAAATCGACGCTCAAGTCAGAGGTGGCGAAACCCGACAGGACTAT
AAAGATACCAGGCGTTTCCCCCTGGAAGCTCCCTCGTGCGCTCTCCTGTTCCGACCCTGCCGCTTACCGG
ATACCTGTCCGCCTTTCTCCCTTCGGGAAGCGTGGCGCTTTCTCATAGCTCACGCTGTAGGTATCTCAGT
TCGGTGTAGGTCGTTCGCTCCAAGCTGGGCTGTGTGCACGAACCCCCCGTTCAGCCCGACCGCTGCGCCT
TATCCGGTAACTATCGTCTTGAGTCCAACCCGGTAAGACACGACTTATCGCCACTGGCAGCAGCCACTGG
TAACAGGATTAGCAGAGCGAGGTATGTAGGCGGTGCTACAGAGTTCTTGAAGTGGTGGCCTAACTACGGC
TACACTAGAAGAACAGTATTTGGTATCTGCGCTCTGCTGAAGCCAGTTACCTTCGGAAAAAGAGTTGGTA
GCTCTTGATCCGGCAAACAAACCACCGCTGGTAGCGGTGGTTTTTTTGTTTGCAAGCAGCAGATTACGCG
CAGAAAAAAAGGATCTCAAGAAGATCCTTTGATCTTTTCTACGGGGTCTGACGCTCAGTGGAACGAAAAC
TCACGTTAAGGGATTTTGGTCATGAGATTATCAAAAAGGATCTTCACCTAGATCCTTTTAAATTAAAAAT
GAAGTTTTAAATCAATCTAAAGTATATATGAGTAAACTTGGTCTGACAGTTACCAATGCTTAATCAGTGA
GGCACCTATCTCAGCGATCTGTCTATTTCGTTCATCCATAGTTGCCTGACTCCCCGTCGTGTAGATAACT
ACGATACGGGAGGGCTTACCATCTGGCCCCAGTGCTGCAATGATACCGCGAGACCCACGCTCACCGGCTC
CAGATTTATCAGCAATAAACCAGCCAGCCGGAAGGGCCGAGCGCAGAAGTGGTCCTGCAACTTTATCCGC
CTCCATCCAGTCTATTAATTGTTGCCGGGAAGCTAGAGTAAGTAGTTCGCCAGTTAATAGTTTGCGCAAC
GTTGTTGCCATTGCTACAGGCATCGTGGTGTCACGCTCGTCGTTTGGTATGGCTTCATTCAGCTCCGGTT
CCCAACGATCAAGGCGAGTTACATGATCCCCCATGTTGTGCAAAAAAGCGGTTAGCTCCTTCGGTCCTCC
GATCGTTGTCAGAAGTAAGTTGGCCGCAGTGTTATCACTCATGGTTATGGCAGCACTGCATAATTCTCTT
ACTGTCATGCCATCCGTAAGATGCTTTTCTGTGACTGGTGAGTACTCAACCAAGTCATTCTGAGAATAGT
GTATGCGGCGACCGAGTTGCTCTTGCCCGGCGTCAATACGGGATAATACCGCGCCACATAGCAGAACTTT
AAAAGTGCTCATCATTGGAAAACGTTCTTCGGGGCGAAAACTCTCAAGGATCTTACCGCTGTTGAGATCC
AGTTCGATGTAACCCACTCGTGCACCCAACTGATCTTCAGCATCTTTTACTTTCACCAGCGTTTCTGGGT
GAGCAAAAACAGGAAGGCAAAATGCCGCAAAAAAGGGAATAAGGGCGACACGGAAATGTTGAATACTCAT
ACTCTTCCTTTTTCAATATTATTGAAGCATTTATCAGGGTTATTGTCTCATGAGCGGATACATATTTGAA
TGTATTTAGAAAAATAAACAAATAGGGGTTCCGCGCACATTTCCCCGAAAAGTGCCACCTGACGTCTAAG
AAACCATTATTATCATGACATTAACCTATAAAAATAGGCGTATCACGAGGCCCTTTCGTCTCGCGCGTTT
CGGTGATGACGGTGAAAACCTCTGACACATGCAGCTCCCGGAGACGGTCACAGCTTGTCTGTAAGCGGAT
GCCGGGAGCAGACAAGCCCGTCAGGGCGCGTCAGCGGGTGTTGGCGGGTGTCGGGGCTGGCTTAACTATG
CGGCATCAGAGCAGATTGTACTGAGAGTGCACCATATGCGGTGTGAAATACCGCACAGATGCGTAAGGAG
AAAATACCGCATCAGGC
